Addgene plasmid #70387: R777-E103 Hs.ICMT
Purpose: Gateway ORF clone of human ICMT [NM_012405.3] with stop codon (for native or N-terminal fusions)
Depositing lab: Dominic Esposito. Depositing organization: National Cancer Institute (NCI).
Backbone
  Vector backbone: pDonor-255
  Backbone size w/o insert (bp): 2693
  Vector type: Gateway Entry Clone
Growth in bacteria
  Bacterial resistance: Spectinomycin, 50 μg/mL
  Growth temperature: 37°C
  Growth strain: DH10B
  Copy number: High Copy
Gene/Insert
  Gene/Insert name: ICMT (alt name: NM_012405.3)
  Species: H. sapiens (human)
  Insert size (bp): 855
  Entrez Gene: ICMT (a.k.a. HSTE14, MST098, MSTP098, PCCMT, PCMT, PPMT)
  Cloning method: Gateway Cloning
  Sequencing primers: 5′ M13F 23-mer (5'-CCCAGTCACGACGTTGTAAAACG); 3′ attLR 23-mer (5'-TAACATCAGAGATTTTGAGACAC)
Terms and licenses: Academic/Nonprofit Terms; Industry Terms: Not Available to Industry
How to cite: R777-E103 Hs.ICMT was a gift from Dominic Esposito (Addgene plasmid # 70387 ; http://n2t.net/addgene:70387 ; RRID:Addgene_70387)
