[The description below was written by a language model from this plasmid's Addgene catalogue record and pLannotate feature annotations shown in this document.]
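Description:
R777-E103 Hs.ICMT is a Gateway entry clone carrying the human ICMT open reading frame (based on reference transcript NM_012405.3) in the pDonor-255 backbone. It is a small bacterial plasmid of about 3.5 kb, maintained at high copy in E. coli through a ColE1/pUC-type origin and selected with spectinomycin via the aadA (SmR) aminoglycoside adenylyltransferase gene. The annotation places a fragment of a class 1 integron Pc promoter and a short gentamicin-resistance gene remnant upstream of this marker. Other short lacZα and lacI fragments appear to be leftover backbone sequence rather than functional elements. rrnB T1 and T2 terminators lie upstream of the cloning region, where such terminators typically shield an insert from read-through transcription.

The payload is the 855 bp ICMT coding sequence, which encodes isoprenylcysteine carboxyl methyltransferase, the enzyme that methylates the C-terminal cysteine of isoprenylated proteins. The ORF is flanked by attL recombination sites; the automated annotation labels the upstream one attL3 and the downstream one a partial attL2. These sites allow LR Clonase-mediated transfer of the ORF into compatible Gateway destination vectors. The entry clone has no annotated promoter positioned to drive ICMT, so expression depends on the regulatory elements and tags supplied by the chosen destination vector. Because the insert retains its stop codon, it is suited to expressing native, untagged protein or N-terminal fusions, and C-terminal tags would not be translated. It serves as a source clone for building ICMT expression constructs.
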