Features (pLannotate 1.2.2; 11 found; start..end, strand, type, name):
     18..54      -  CDS            lacZα (fragment): LacZα fragment of β-galactosidase; lacZ fragment
     85..180     +  protein_bind   attL3: mutant version of attL; recombination site for the Gateway® LR reaction LR Clonase™
    186..1037    +  CDS            ICMT: ICMT_HUMAN - Also known as PCCMT. Experimental evidence at protein level: Swiss-Prot protein existence level 1. Catalyzes the post-translational methylation of isoprenylated C-terminal cysteine residues. From Homo sapiens (Human).
   1045..1138    -  protein_bind   attL2 (fragment): mutant version of attL; recombination site for the Gateway® LR reaction LR Clonase™
   1253..1276    +  promoter       Pc promoter (fragment): intI1 (promoter lies within the coding sequence); class 1 integron promoter
   1452..1508    +  CDS            GmR (fragment): gentamycin acetyltransferase; aacC1; confers resistance to gentamycin
   1515..2306    +  CDS            SmR: aminoglycoside adenylyltransferase (Murphy, 1985); aadA; confers resistance to spectinomycin and streptomycin
   2399..2987    +  rep_origin     ori: high-copy-number ColE1/pMB1/pBR322/pUC origin of replication
   3170..3262    +  CDS            lacI (fragment): lac repressor; lacI; The lac repressor binds to the lac operator to inhibit transcription in E. coli. This inhibition can be relieved by adding lactose or isopropyl-β-D-thiogalactopyranoside (IPTG).
   3317..3344    -  terminator     rrnB T2 terminator: transcription terminator T2 from the E. coli rrnB gene
   3476..3519    +  terminator     rrnB T1 terminator: Escherichia coli rrnB; transcription terminator T1 from the E. coli rrnB gene
>Addgene plasmid #70387 | R777-E103 Hs.ICMT | depositor full sequence | sequence record 125836 | Full Sequence
TTAACGCTAGCATGGATGTTTTCCCAGTCACGACGTTGTAAAACGACGGCCAGTCTTAAAATTCGAGCTC
GGTCCGAGGATCCGAAATAATGATTTTATTTTGACTGATAGTGACCTGTTCGTTGCAACAAATTGATAAG
CAATGCTTTTTTATAATGCCAACTTTGTACAAAAAAGTTGGCACCATGGCGGGCTGCGCGGCGCGGGCTC
CGCCGGGCTCTGAGGCGCGTCTCAGCCTCGCCACCTTCCTGCTGGGCGCCTCGGTGCTCGCGCTGCCGCT
GCTCACGCGCGCCGGCCTGCAGGGCCGCACCGGGCTGGCGCTCTACGTGGCCGGGCTCAACGCGCTGCTG
CTGCTGCTCTATCGGCCGCCTCGCTACCAGATAGCCATCCGAGCTTGTTTCCTGGGGTTTGTGTTCGGCT
GCGGCACGCTGCTAAGTTTTAGCCAGTCTTCTTGGAGTCACTTTGGCTGGTACATGTGCTCCCTGTCATT
GTTCCACTATTCTGAATACTTGGTGACAGCAGTCAATAATCCCAAAAGTCTGTCCTTGGATTCCTTTCTC
CTGAATCACAGCCTGGAGTATACAGTAGCTGCTCTTTCTTCTTGGTTAGAGTTCACACTTGAAAATATCT
TTTGGCCAGAACTGAAGCAGATTACCTGGCTCAGTGTCACAGGGCTGCTGATGGTGGTCTTCGGAGAATG
TCTGAGGAAGGCGGCCATGTTTACAGCTGGCTCCAATTTCAACCACGTGGTACAGAATGAAAAATCAGAT
ACACATACTCTGGTGACCAGTGGAGTGTACGCTTGGTTTCGGCATCCTTCTTACGTCGGGTGGTTTTACT
GGAGTATTGGAACTCAGGTGATGCTGTGTAACCCCATCTGCGGCGTCAGCTATGCCCTGACAGTGTGGCG
ATTCTTCCGCGATCGAACAGAAGAAGAAGAAATCTCACTAATTCACTTTTTTGGAGAGGAGTACCTGGAG
TATAAGAAGAGGGTGCCCACGGGCCTGCCTTTCATAAAGGGGGTCAAGGTGGACCTGTAATCAACTTTCT
TGTACAAAGTTGGCATTATAGGAAAGCATTGCTTATCAATTTGTTGCAACGAACAGGTCACTATCAGTCA
AAATAAAATCATTATTTGCATGCAAGCTTAGATCCTCTAGACCAGCCAGGACAGAAATGCCTCGACTTCG
CTGCTACCCAAGGTTGCCGGGTGACGCACACCGTGGAAACGGATGAAGGCACGAACCCAGTGGACATAAG
CCTGTTCGGTTCGTAAGCTGTAATGCAAGTAGCGTATGCGCTCACGCAACTGGTCCAGAACCTTGACCGA
ACGCAGCGGTGGTAACGGCGCAGTGGCGGTTTTCATGGCTTGTTATGACTGTTTTTTTGGGGTACAGTCT
ATGCCTCGGGCATCCAAGCAGCAAGCGCGTTACGCCGTGGGTCGATGTTTGATGTTATGGAGCAGCAACG
ATGTTACGCAGCAGGGCAGTCGCCCTAAAACAAAGTTAAACATTATGAGGGAAGCGGTGATCGCCGAAGT
ATCGACTCAACTATCAGAGGTAGTTGGCGTCATCGAGCGCCATCTCGAACCGACGTTGCTGGCCGTACAT
TTGTACGGCTCCGCAGTGGATGGCGGCCTGAAGCCACACAGTGATATTGATTTGCTGGTTACGGTGACCG
TAAGGCTTGATGAAACAACGCGGCGAGCTTTGATCAACGACCTTTTGGAAACTTCGGCTTCCCCTGGAGA
GAGCGAGATTCTCCGCGCTGTAGAAGTCACCATTGTTGTGCACGACGACATCATTCCGTGGCGTTATCCA
GCTAAGCGCGAACTGCAATTTGGAGAATGGCAGCGCAATGACATTCTTGCAGGTATCTTCGAGCCAGCCA
CGATCGACATTGATCTGGCTATCTTGCTGACAAAAGCAAGAGAACATAGCGTTGCCTTGGTAGGTCCAGC
GGCGGAGGAACTCTTTGATCCGGTTCCTGAACAGGATCTATTTGAGGCGCTAAATGAAACCTTAACGCTA
TGGAACTCGCCGCCCGACTGGGCTGGCGATGAGCGAAATGTAGTGCTTACGTTGTCCCGCATTTGGTACA
GCGCAGTAACCGGCAAAATCGCGCCGAAGGATGTCGCTGCCGACTGGGCAATGGAGCGCCTGCCGGCCCA
GTATCAGCCCGTCATACTTGAAGCTAGACAGGCTTATCTTGGACAAGAAGAAGATCGCTTGGCCTCGCGC
GCAGATCAGTTGGAAGAATTTGTCCACTACGTGAAAGGCGAGATCACCAAGGTAGTCGGCAAATAACCCT
CGAGCCACCCATGACCAAAATCCCTTAACGTGAGTTACGCGTCGTTCCACTGAGCGTCAGACCCCGTAGA
AAAGATCAAAGGATCTTCTTGAGATCCTTTTTTTCTGCGCGTAATCTGCTGCTTGCAAACAAAAAAACCA
CCGCTACCAGCGGTGGTTTGTTTGCCGGATCAAGAGCTACCAACTCTTTTTCCGAAGGTAACTGGCTTCA
GCAGAGCGCAGATACCAAATACTGTCCTTCTAGTGTAGCCGTAGTTAGGCCACCACTTCAAGAACTCTGT
AGCACCGCCTACATACCTCGCTCTGCTAATCCTGTTACCAGTGGCTGCTGCCAGTGGCGATAAGTCGTGT
CTTACCGGGTTGGACTCAAGACGATAGTTACCGGATAAGGCGCAGCGGTCGGGCTGAACGGGGGGTTCGT
GCACACAGCCCAGCTTGGAGCGAACGACCTACACCGAACTGAGATACCTACAGCGTGAGCATTGAGAAAG
CGCCACGCTTCCCGAAGGGAGAAAGGCGGACAGGTATCCGGTAAGCGGCAGGGTCGGAACAGGAGAGCGC
ACGAGGGAGCTTCCAGGGGGAAACGCCTGGTATCTTTATAGTCCTGTCGGGTTTCGCCACCTCTGACTTG
AGCGTCGATTTTTGTGATGCTCGTCAGGGGGGCGGAGCCTATGGAAAAACGCCAGCAACGCGGCCTTTTT
ACGGTTCCTGGCCTTTTGCTGGCCTTTTGCTCACATGTTCTTTCCTGCGTTATCCCCTGATTCTGTGGAT
AACCGTATTACCGCCTTTGAGTGAGCTGATACCGCTCGCCGCAGCCGAACGACCGAGCGCAGCGAGTCAG
TGAGCGAGGAAGCGGAAGAGCGCCCAATACGCAAACCGCCTCTCCCCGCGCGTTGGCCGATTCATTAATG
CAGCTGGCACGACAGGTTTCCCGACTGGAAAGCGGGCAGTGAGCGCAACGCAATTAATACGCGTACCGCT
AGCCAGGAAGAGTTTGTAGAAACGCAAAAAGGCCATCCGTCAGGATGGCCTTCTGCTTAGTTTGATGCCT
GGCAGTTTATGGCGGGCGTCCTGCCCGCCACCCTCCGGGCCGTTGCTTCACAACGTTCAAATCCGCTCCC
GGCGGATTTGTCCTACTCAGGAGAGCGTTCACCGACAAACAACAGATAAAACGAAAGGCCCAGTCTTCCG
ACTGAGCCTTTCGTTTTATTTGATGCCTGGCAGTTCCCTACTCTCGCG
