>Addgene plasmid #70387 | R777-E103 Hs.ICMT | addgene partial sequence | sequence record 133929 | pCR8_R1 5'-cgaaccgaacaggcttatgt-3'
GCGTCACCCGGCAACCTTGGGTAGCAGCGAAGTCGAGGCATTTCTGTCCTGGCTGGTCTAGAGGATCTAA
GCTTGCATGCAAATAATGATTTTATTTTGACTGATAGTGACCTGTTCGTTGCAACAAATTGATAAGCAAT
GCTTTCCTATAATGCCAACTTTGTACAAGAAAGTTGATTACAGGTCCACCTTGACCCCCTTTATGAAAGG
CAGGCCCGTGGGCACCCTCTTCTTATACTCCAGGTACTCCTCTCCAAAAAAGTGAATTAGTGAGATTTCT
TCTTCTTCTGTTCGATCGCGGAAGAATCGCCACACTGTCAGGGCATAGCTGACGCCGCAGATGGGGTTAC
ACAGCATCACCTGAGTTCCAATACTCCAGTAAAACCACCCGACGTAAGAAGGATGCCGAAACCAAGCGTA
CACTCCACTGGTCACCAGAGTATGTGTATCTGATTTTTCATTCTGTACCACGTGGTTGAAATTGGAGCCA
GCTGTAAACATGGCCGCCTTCCTCAGACATTCTCCGAAGACCACCATCAGCAGCCCTGTGACACTGAGCC
AGGTAATCTGCTTCAGTTCTGGCCAAAAGATATTTTCAAGTGTGAACTCTAACCAAGAAGAAAGAGCAGC
TACTGTATACTCCAGGCTGTGATTCAGGAGAAAGGAATCCAAGGACAGACTTTTGGGATTATTGACTGCT
GTCACCAAGTATTCAGAATAGTGGAACAATGACAGGGAGCACATGTACCAGCCAAAGTGACTCCAAGAAG
ACTGGCTAAAACTTAGCAGCGTGCCGCAGCCGAACACAAACC
